>Addgene plasmid #173740 | pJRK153 | addgene full sequence | sequence record 342216 | Addgene NGS Result
GAGGTCTGCCTCGTGAAGAAGGTGTTGCTGACTCATACCAGGCCTGAATCGCCCCATCATCCAGCCAGAA
AGTGAGGGAGCCACGGTTGATGAGAGCTTTGTTGTAGGTGGACCAGTTGGTGATTTTGAACTTTTGCTTT
GCCACGGAACGGTCTGCGTTGTCGGGAAGATGCGTGATCTGATCCTTCAACTCAGCAAAAGTTCGATTTA
TTCAACAAAGCCACGTTGTGTCTCAAAATCTCTGATGTTACATTGCACAAGATAAAAATATATCATCATG
AACAATAAAACTGTCTGCTTACATAAACAGTAATACAAGGGGTGTTATGAGCCATATTCAACGGGAAACG
TCTTGCTCGAAGCCGCGATTAAATTCCAACATGGATGCTGATTTATATGGGTATAAATGGGCTCGCGATA
ATGTCGGGCAATCAGGTGCGACAATCTATCGATTGTATGGGAAGCCCGATGCGCCAGAGTTGTTTCTGAA
ACATGGCAAAGGTAGCGTTGCCAATGATGTTACAGATGAGATGGTCAGACTAAACTGGCTGACGGAATTT
ATGCCTCTTCCGACCATCAAGCATTTTATCCGTACTCCTGATGATGCATGGTTACTCACCACTGCGATCC
CCGGGAAAACAGCATTCCAGGTATTAGAAGAATATCCTGATTCAGGTGAAAATATTGTTGATGCGCTGGC
AGTGTTCCTGCGCCGGTTGCATTCGATTCCTGTTTGTAATTGTCCTTTTAACAGCGATCGCGTATTTCGT
CTCGCTCAGGCGCAATCACGAATGAATAACGGTTTGGTTGATGCGAGTGATTTTGATGACGAGCGTAATG
GCTGGCCTGTTGAACAAGTCTGGAAAGAAATGCATAAGCTTTTGCCATTCTCACCGGATTCAGTCGTCAC
TCATGGTGATTTCTCACTTGATAACCTTATTTTTGACGAGGGGAAATTAATAGGTTGTATTGATGTTGGA
CGAGTCGGAATCGCAGACCGATACCAGGATCTTGCCATCCTATGGAACTGCCTCGGTGAGTTTTCTCCTT
CATTACAGAAACGGCTTTTTCAAAAATATGGTATTGATAATCCTGATATGAATAAATTGCAGTTTCATTT
GATGCTCGATGAGTTTTTCTAATCAGAATTGGTTAATTGGTTGTAACACTGGCAGAGCATTACGCTGACT
TGACGGGACGGCGGCTTTGTTGAATAAATCGCATTCGCCATTCAGGCTGCGCAACTGTTGGGAAGGGCGA
TCGGTGCGGGCCTCTTCGCTATTACGCCAGCTGGCGAAAGGGGGATGTGCTGCAAGGCGATTAAGTTGGG
TAACGCCAGGGTTTTCCCAGTCACGACGTTGTAAAACGACGGCCAGTGCCAAGCTTGCATGCCTGCAGGT
CGACTCTAGAGGATCCCCGGGTACCGAGCTGCTCTTCGTACTAAAAATTGCGGTCATAAACTGAAACGTA
ACATATGATAAGGTATTTTGTGTGCGGTTTTTTCTATGATGTTTCAAAAAAATTTATCAGAAGTAAAAAA
CATAAGAAGTGTACACAGAACATTGTGTAGATTTTGGGATAGAATTATTATTAATGGGGGGAGGGAGCAC
AATTTTTTTCGACTTTTTATTACGAATTAATTCTATTTTTGAATCTACACAATTTCATTGTTAGAGGTGA
CTTAAAAGAAGCTAAAAAACAAAGAAATTAAGAGAAGTTTTTTGATAATAACAAAAATAGGGGGTGGGAG
CACAGGGAGAAAGAGCATGTAGGGATGTTGAAGAGTAATTGGATTAGCACGAAGAGCAGCTCGAATTCGT
AATCATGTCATAGCTGTTTCCTGTGTGAAATTGTTATCCGCTCACAATTCCACACAACATACGAGCCGGA
AGCATAAAGTGTAAAGCCTGGGGTGCCTAATGAGTGAGCTAACTCACATTAATTGCGTTGCGCTCACTGC
CCGCTTTCCAGTCGGGAAACCTGTCGTGCCAGCTGCATTAATGAATCGGCCAACGCGCGGGGAGAGGCGG
TTTGCGTATTGGCGAACTTTTGCTGAGTTGAAGGATCAGATCACGCATCTTCCCGACAACGCAGACCGTT
CCGTGGCAAAGCAAAAGTTCAAAATCAGTAACCGTCAGTGCCGATAAGTTCAAAGTTAAACCTGGTGTTG
ATACCAACATTGAAACGTTGATCGAAAACGCGCTGAAAAACGCTGCTGAATGTGCGAGCTTCTTCCGCTT
CCTCGCTCACTGACTCGCTGCGCTCGGTCGTTCGGCTGCGGCGAGCGGTATCAGCTCACTCAAAGGCGGT
AATACGGTTATCCACAGAATCAGGGGATAACGCAGGAAAGAACATGTGAGCAAAAGGCCAGCAAAAGGCC
AGGAACCGTAAAAAGGCCGCGTTGCTGGCGTTTTTCCATAGGCTCCGCCCCCCTGACGAGCATCACAAAA
ATCGACGCTCAAGTCAGAGGTGGCGAAACCCGACAGGACTATAAAGATACCAGGCGTTTCCCCCTGGAAG
CTCCCTCGTGCGCTCTCCTGTTCCGACCCTGCCGCTTACCGGATACCTGTCCGCCTTTCTCCCTTCGGGA
AGCGTGGCGCTTTCTCATAGCTCACGCTGTAGGTATCTCAGTTCGGTGTAGGTCGTTCGCTCCAAGCTGG
GCTGTGTGCACGAACCCCCCGTTCAGCCCGACCGCTGCGCCTTATCCGGTAACTATCGTCTTGAGTCCAA
CCCGGTAAGACACGACTTATCGCCACTGGCAGCAGCCACTGGTAACAGGATTAGCAGAGCGAGGTATGTA
GGCGGTGCTACAGAGTTCTTGAAGTGGTGGCCTAACTACGGCTACACTAGAAGAACAGTATTTGGTATCT
GCGCTCTGCTGAAGCCAGTTACCTTCGGAAAAAGAGTTGGTAGCTCTTGATCCGGCAAACAAACCACCGC
TGGTAGCGGTGGTTTTTTTGTTTGCAAGCAGCAGATTACGCGCAGAAAAAAAGGATCTCAAGAAGATCCT
TTGATCTTTTCTACGGGGTCTGACGCTCAGTGGAACTCCGTCGA
Features (pLannotate 1.2.2; 9 found; start..end, strand, type, name):
      2..142     -  CDS            TRA2_ECOLX (fragment): Protein predicted: Swiss-Prot protein existence level 4. Required for transposition of transposon Tn903. From Escherichia coli.
    327..1142    +  CDS            KanR: aminoglycoside phosphotransferase; aph(3')-Ia; confers resistance to kanamycin in bacteria or G418 (Geneticin®) in eukaryotes
   1224..1378    -  CDS            lacZα (fragment): LacZα fragment of β-galactosidase; lacZ fragment
   1381..1430    -  misc_feature   MCS (fragment): pUC18/19 multiple cloning site
   1851..1867    -  protein_bind   lac operator: The lac repressor binds to the lac operator to inhibit transcription in E. coli. This inhibition can be relieved by adding lactose or isopropyl-β-D-thiogalactopyranoside (IPTG). lac repressor encoded by lacI
   1875..1905    -  promoter       lac promoter: promoter for the E. coli lac operon
   1920..1941    -  protein_bind   CAP binding site: CAP binding activates transcription in the presence of cAMP. E. coli catabolite activator protein
   1954..2042    -  CDS            lacI (fragment): lac repressor; lacI; The lac repressor binds to the lac operator to inhibit transcription in E. coli. This inhibition can be relieved by adding lactose or isopropyl-β-D-thiogalactopyranoside (IPTG).
   2413..3001    -  rep_origin     ori: high-copy-number ColE1/pMB1/pBR322/pUC origin of replication
