[The description below was written by a language model from this plasmid's Addgene catalogue record and pLannotate feature annotations shown in this document.]
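Description:
pJRK153 is a small bacterial cloning plasmid (about 3.1 kb as sequenced) built on the pHSG298 backbone. It serves as a donor, or module, plasmid for SapTrap assembly, a modular cloning scheme in which standardised parts are released from donor plasmids by the type IIS enzyme SapI and ligated in a defined order into a destination vector. It is maintained in E. coli at high copy through a ColE1/pUC-type origin of replication. Selection is with kanamycin, through the aph(3')-Ia aminoglycoside phosphotransferase gene; the short Tn903 transposition-protein fragment next to this gene is a remnant of the marker's transposon origin.

The payload is a 381 bp fragment containing the 3' UTR of the C. elegans unc-54 gene. This sequence is widely used in nematode transgenes to supply 3' end processing and polyadenylation signals that permit expression in many tissues. The automated annotation does not label the insert itself. However, an unannotated gap of roughly 400 bp lies between the residual pUC-type multiple cloning site and the lac operator, interrupting the lacZα region, and this is consistent with the insert's position. The surrounding lac promoter, operator, CAP site, and lacI and lacZα fragments are backbone elements with no role in the part's function. The depositor notes that the insert may sit in reverse orientation relative to the backbone, and the cloning sites used are not recorded. The plasmid carries no promoter or coding sequence for worm expression. It supplies only the 3' UTR module, to be combined with other parts when building C. elegans expression constructs such as those used in the associated fluorescence-based protein-protein interaction assay.
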