Addgene plasmid #173740: pJRK153
Purpose: donor plasmid for SapTrap assembly
Depositing lab: Mike Boxem. Depositing organization: Utrecht University. Publication: CeLINC, a fluorescence-based protein-protein interaction assay in Caenorhabditis elegans. Kroll JR, Remmelzwaal S, Boxem M. Genetics. 2021 Dec 10;219(4). pii: 6380436. doi: 10.1093/genetics/iyab163. PubMed 34849800.
Backbone
  Vector backbone: pHSG298
  Backbone manufacturer: Takara Bio
  Backbone size w/o insert (bp): 2675
  Vector type: Other
Growth in bacteria
  Bacterial resistance: Kanamycin, 50 μg/mL
  Growth temperature: 37°C
  Growth strain: DH5alpha
  Copy number: High Copy
Gene/Insert
  Gene/Insert name: unc-54 3' UTR
  Species: C. elegans (nematode)
  Insert size (bp): 381
  Cloning method: Restriction Enzyme; 5′ cloning site Unknown (unknown if destroyed)
  Sequencing primers: 5′ M13 (-21) Forward; 3′ M13/pUC Reverse
Terms and licenses: Academic/Nonprofit Terms; Industry Terms: Not Available to Industry
Depositor comments: Insert may be inserted in reverse orientation in the backbone plasmid. Please visit https://doi.org/10.1101/2021.06.01.446599 for bioRxiv preprint.
How to cite: pJRK153 was a gift from Mike Boxem (Addgene plasmid # 173740 ; http://n2t.net/addgene:173740 ; RRID:Addgene_173740)
